>Addgene plasmid #26382 | pDEST_EWSR1_C2G_R650G | addgene partial sequence | sequence record 32554 | 26382 with BGH-rev
CCTCTAGACTCGAGCGTAGAATCGAGACCGAGGAGAGGGTTAGGGATAGGCTTACCTTCGAACCGCGGGC
CCTCTAGACTTGAGCGGCCGCCACTGTGCTGGATATCAACCACTTTGTACAAGAAAGCTGGGTCTAGATA
TCTCGAGTGCGGCCGCCTAGTAGGGCCGATCTCTGCCCTCCTGACGGTGCTCGCCTTTATCCATTTTTCC
AGGTCCTCCACGTCCTCCTCTTCTTCCTCCCATCTGTTCCATCAAAGGTCCAGGGGGCCCCCCAGGGCCA
CCTCGTCTTCCTCCACCAAAGCCACCTCGGTCCATGCCCCGGCCACCACGGAAGCCACCTCTGTCTCCAC
CACGGCCACCTCTGAACATTCCACCGGGACCACCACGATCCATGAGGCCACCTCTTCCTCCCCGCATGCC
ACCAGGGCCACCTCTGCCACGATCACCACCCGGGGGCGGAAAGGGTGGCGGGAGGAAGCCTTCAGGCTTT
GGGGCCTTACACTGGTTGCACTCTGTTCTCCAGGCGAAGTTCTGGTTTCCACAACCCGGATTGGGACACT
GCCAGTCTCCAGCTCGGTGCTGGACGTTTCCTCCTCCAGAGGGGTTCCCTCGGGAACCCCGGGGTCCTCT
TGGAGGGAAGCCTCCTCTATCTCCTCCACGGCCTCCCATGCGACCCATGGGTCCCCCAGGACCTCCTGGG
CCTCCTGGACCTCCACGGAGTGGTGGTGGCATGCCTCTGCCCTCACGGGGTGGCAGACCACCCCGCATAC
TGTTCATTGGAGGCTTCTTCCGAGCAAGGGAGACTTTAAGTTTGCTCCCTTGAAAATCTTTCCCATCAAA
CCATTCCACGGCAGCCTTGGCAGTGGGTGGGTCTTCATAGGACACTGTGGCATCGCCTTTGGGCTTTCCT
GTTTCCTTGTCC
