>Addgene plasmid #26382 | pDEST_EWSR1_C2G_R650G | addgene partial sequence | sequence record 32555 | 26382 with CMV-F
AGCAGAGCTCTCTGGCTAACTAGAGAACCCACTGCTTACTGGCTTATCGAAATTAATACGACTCACTATA
GGGAGACCCAAGCTGGCTAGCGAGCTCGGTCGATCCATCGATAGTGTGGTGGAATTCTGATCGCCGCCGC
CATGGACTACAAGGACGACGATGACAAGTACCCTTATGACGTGCCCGATTACGCTTTGAACCAGATATCA
ACAAGTTTGTACAAAAAAGCAGGCTCCACCATGGGAACCAATTCAGTCGACATGGCGTCCACGGATTACA
GTACCTATAGCCAAGCTGCAGCGCAGCAGGGCTACAGTGCTTACACCGCCCAGCCCACTCAAGGATATGC
ACAGACCACCCAGGCATATGGGCAACAAAGCTATGGAACCTATGGACAGCCCACTGATGTCAGCTATACC
CAGGCTCAGACCACTGCAACCTATGGGCAGACCGCCTATGCAACTTCTTATGGACAGCCTCCCACTGGTT
ATACTACTCCAACTGCCCCCCAGGCATACAGCCAGCCTGTCCAGGGGTATGGCACTGGTGCTTATGATAC
CACCACTGCTACAGTCACCACCACCCAGGCCTCCTATGCAGCTCAGTCTGCATATGGCACTCAGCCTGCT
TATCCAGCCTATGGGCAGCAGCCAGCAGCCACTGCACCTACAAGACCGCAGGATGGAAACAAGCCCACTG
AGACTAGTCAACCTCAATCTAGCACAGGGGGTTACAACCAGCCCAGCCTAGGATATGGACAGAGTAACTA
CAGTTATCCCCAGGTACCTGGGAGCTACCCCATGCAGCCAGTCACTGCACCTCCATCCTACCCTCCTACC
AGCTATTCCTCTACACAGCCGACTA
