[The description below was written by a language model from this plasmid's Addgene catalogue record.]
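Description:
pDEST_EWSR1_C2G_R650G is a mammalian expression plasmid built on the pFRT_DESTFLAGHA Gateway destination backbone (about 5.3 kb without insert). It is maintained in E. coli as a high-copy plasmid under ampicillin selection. The record does not give a feature table, so the origin of replication, the promoter and any mammalian selection marker are not explicitly stated. The listed sequencing primers (CMV forward and BGH reverse) suggest that the insert sits between a CMV promoter and a BGH polyadenylation signal. The "FRT" in the backbone name hints at a Flp recombinase target site for site-specific genomic integration, but this is inferred from the name only.

The payload is a roughly 2 kb human EWSR1 coding sequence (reference transcript NM_005243), introduced by Gateway recombination and flanked by retained SalI and NotI sites. It carries an R650G amino-acid substitution; the "C2G" in the plasmid name presumably denotes the underlying cytosine-to-guanine nucleotide change, although the record does not spell this out. The backbone supplies an N-terminal tandem FLAG/HA tag, so the mutant protein is expressed as a FLAG-HA-EWSR1 fusion that can be detected or immunopurified with standard epitope antibodies.

EWSR1 is an RNA-binding protein of the FET family. The associated publication concerns the RNA targets of wild-type and mutant FET proteins, which fits use of this construct to express tagged mutant EWSR1 in mammalian cells for comparison with the wild-type protein, for example in affinity purification of protein–RNA complexes. The specific functional consequence of the R650G change is not described in the record.
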