Addgene plasmid #26382: pDEST_EWSR1_C2G_R650G
Depositing lab: Thomas Tuschl. Depositing organization: Rockefeller University. Publication: RNA targets of wild-type and mutant FET family proteins. Hoell JI, Larsson E, Runge S, Nusbaum JD, Duggimpudi S, Farazi TA, Hafner M, Borkhardt A, Sander C, Tuschl T. Nat Struct Mol Biol. 2011 Nov 13. doi: 10.1038/nsmb.2163. PubMed 22081015.
Backbone
  Vector backbone: pFRT_DESTFLAGHA
  Backbone manufacturer: N/A
  Backbone size w/o insert (bp): 5299
  Vector type: Mammalian Expression
Growth in bacteria
  Bacterial resistance: Ampicillin, 100 μg/mL
  Growth temperature: 37°C
  Growth strain: DH5alpha
  Copy number: High Copy
Gene/Insert
  Gene/Insert name: EWSR1
  Species: H. sapiens (human)
  Insert size (bp): 1971
  Mutation: R650G
  GenBank ID: NM_005243
  Entrez Gene: EWSR1 (a.k.a. EWS, EWS-FLI1)
  Tag / fusion protein: FLAG/HA (N terminal on backbone)
  Cloning method: Gateway Cloning; 5′ cloning site SalI (not destroyed); 3′ cloning site NotI (not destroyed)
  Sequencing primers: 5′ CMV-F; 3′ BGH-R
Terms and licenses: Academic/Nonprofit Terms; Industry Terms: Not Available to Industry
How to cite: pDEST_EWSR1_C2G_R650G was a gift from Thomas Tuschl (Addgene plasmid # 26382 ; http://n2t.net/addgene:26382 ; RRID:Addgene_26382)
